>Addgene plasmid #116478 | pHAGE-PIK3CA-E542G | addgene full sequence | sequence record 242944 | Addgene NGS Result
TGGAAGGGCTAATTCACTCCCAAAGAAGACAAGATATCCTTGATCTGTGGATCTACCACACACAAGGCTA
CTTCCCTGATTAGCAGAACTACACACCAGGGCCAGGGGTCAGATATCCACTGACCTTTGGATGGTGCTAC
AAGCTAGTACCAGTTGAGCCAGATAAGGTAGAAGAGGCCAATAAAGGAGAGAACACCAGCTTGTTACACC
CTGTGAGCCTGCATGGGATGGATGACCCGGAGAGAGAAGTGTTAGAGTGGAGGTTTGACAGCCGCCTAGC
ATTTCATCACGTGGCCCGAGAGCTGCATCCGGAGTACTTCAAGAACTGCTGATATCGAGCTTGCTACAAG
GGACTTTCCGCTGGGGACTTTCCAGGGAGGCGTGGCCTGGGCGGGACTGGGGAGTGGCGAGCCCTCAGAT
CCTGCATATAAGCAGCTGCTTTTTGCCTGTACTGGGTCTCTCTGGTTAGACCAGATCTGAGCCTGGGAGC
TCTCTGGCTAACTAGGGAACCCACTGCTTAAGCCTCAATAAAGCTTGCCTTGAGTGCTTCAAGTAGTGTG
TGCCCGTCTGTTGTGTGACTCTGGTAACTAGAGATCCCTCAGACCCTTTTAGTCAGTGTGGAAAATCTCT
AGCAGTGGCGCCCGAACAGGGACTTGAAAGCGAAAGGGAAACCAGAGGAGCTCTCTCGACGCAGGACTCG
GCTTGCTGAAGCGCGCACGGCAAGAGGCGAGGGGCGGCGACTGGTGAGTACGCCAAAAATTTTGACTAGC
GGAGGCTAGAAGGAGAGAGATGGGTGCGAGAGCGTCAGTATTAAGCGGGGGAGAATTAGATCGCGATGGG
AAAAAATTCGGTTAAGGCCAGGGGGAAAGAAAAAATATAAATTAAAACATATAGTATGGGCAAGCAGGGA
GCTAGAACGATTCGCAGTTAATCCTGGCCTGTTAGAAACATCAGAAGGCTGTAGACAAATACTGGGACAG
CTACAACCATCCCTTCAGACAGGATCAGAAGAACTTAGATCATTATATAATACAGTAGCAACCCTCTATT
GTGTGCATCAAAGGATAGAGATAAAAGACACCAAGGAAGCTTTAGACAAGATAGAGGAAGAGCAAAACAA
AAGTAAGACCACCGCACAGCAAGCGGCCGGCCGCTGATCTTCAGACCTGGAGGAGGAGATATGAGGGACA
ATTGGAGAAGTGAATTATATAAATATAAAGTAGTAAAAATTGAACCATTAGGAGTAGCACCCACCAAGGC
AAAGAGAAGAGTGGTGCAGAGAGAAAAAAGAGCAGTGGGAATAGGAGCTTTGTTCCTTGGGTTCTTGGGA
GCAGCAGGAAGCACTATGGGCGCAGCGTCAATGACGCTGACGGTACAGGCCAGACAATTATTGTCTGGTA
TAGTGCAGCAGCAGAACAATTTGCTGAGGGCTATTGAGGCGCAACAGCATCTGTTGCAACTCACAGTCTG
GGGCATCAAGCAGCTCCAGGCAAGAATCCTGGCTGTGGAAAGATACCTAAAGGATCAACAGCTCCTGGGG
ATTTGGGGTTGCTCTGGAAAACTCATTTGCACCACTGCTGTGCCTTGGAATGCTAGTTGGAGTAATAAAT
CTCTGGAACAGATTTGGAATCACACGACCTGGATGGAGTGGGACAGAGAAATTAACAATTACACAAGCTT
AATACACTCCTTAATTGAAGAATCGCAAAACCAGCAAGAAAAGAATGAACAAGAATTATTGGAATTAGAT
AAATGGGCAAGTTTGTGGAATTGGTTTAACATAACAAATTGGCTGTGGTATATAAAATTATTCATAATGA
TAGTAGGAGGCTTGGTAGGTTTAAGAATAGTTTTTGCTGTACTTTCTATAGTGAATAGAGTTAGGCAGGG
ATATTCACCATTATCGTTTCAGACCCACCTCCCAACCCCGAGGGGACCCGACAGGCCCGAAGGAATAGAA
GAAGAAGGTGGAGAGAGAGACAGAGACAGATCCATTCGATTAGTGAACGGATCTCGACGGTATCGCCGAA
TTCACAAATGGCAGTATTCATCCACAATTTTAAAAGAAAAGGGGGGATTGGGGGGTACAGTGCAGGGGAA
AGAATAGTAGACATAATAGCAACAGACATACAAACTAAAGAATTACAAAAACAAATTACAAAAATTCAAA
ATTTTCGGGTTTATTACAGGGACAGCAGAGATCCAGTTTGGACTAGTCGTGAGGCTCCGGTGCCCGTCAG
TGGGCAGAGCGCACATCGCCCACAGTCCCCGAGAAGTTGGGGGGAGGGGTCGGCAATTGAACCGGTGCCT
AGAGAAGGTGGCGCGGGGTAAACTGGGAAAGTGATGTCGTGTACTGGCTCCGCCTTTTTCCCGAGGGTGG
GGGAGAACCGTATATAAGTGCAGTAGTCGCCGTGAACGTTCTTTTTCGCAACGGGTTTGCCGCCAGAACA
CAGGTAAGTGCCGTGTGTGGTTCCCGCGGGCCTGGCCTCTTTACGGGTTATGGCCCTTGCGTGCCTTGAA
TTACTTCCACCTGGCTGCAGTACGTGATTCTTGATCCCGAGCTTCGGGTTGGAAGTGGGTGGGAGAGTTC
GAGGCCTTGCGCTTAAGGAGCCCCTTCGCCTCGTGCTTGAGTTGAGGCCTGGCCTGGGCGCTGGGGCCGC
CGCGTGCGAATCTGGTGGCACCTTCGCGCCTGTCTCGCTGCTTTCGATAAGTCTCTAGCCATTTAAAATT
TTTGATGACCTGCTGCGACGCTTTTTTTCTGGCAAGATAGTCTTGTAAATGCGGGCCAAGATCTGCACAC
TGGTATTTCGGTTTTTGGGGCCGCGGGCGGCGACGGGGCCCGTGCGTCCCAGCGCACATGTTCGGCGAGG
CGGGGCCTGCGAGCGCGGCCACCGAGAATCGGACGGGGGTAGTCTCAAGCTGGCCGGCCTGCTCTGGTGC
CTGGCCTCGCGCCGCCGTGTATCGCCCCGCCCTGGGCGGCAAGGCTGGCCCGGTCGGCACCAGTTGCGTG
AGCGGAAAGATGGCCGCTTCCCGGCCCTGCTGCAGGGAGCTCAAAATGGAGGACGCGGCGCTCGGGAGAG
CGGGCGGGTGAGTCACCCACACAAAGGAAAAGGGCCTTTCCGTCCTCAGCCGTCGCTTCATGTGACTCCA
CGGAGTACCGGGCGCCGTCCAGGCACCTCGATTAGTTCTCGAGCTTTTGGAGTACGTCGTCTTTAGGTTG
GGGGGAGGGGTTTTATGCGATGGAGTTTCCCCACACTGAGTGGGTGGAGACTGAAGTTAGGCCAGCTTGG
CACTTGATGTAATTCTCCTTGGAATTTGCCCTTTTTGAGTTTGGATCTTGGTTCATTCTCAAGCCTCAGA
CAGTGGTTCAAAGTTTTTTTCTTCCATTTCAGGTGTCGTGAAGCGGCCCTGCAGATATCAACAAGTTTGT
ACAAAAAAGCAGGCACCATGCCTCCAAGACCATCATCAGGTGAACTGTGGGGCATCCACTTGATGCCCCC
AAGAATCCTAGTAGAATGTTTACTACCAAATGGAATGATAGTGACTTTAGAATGCCTCCGTGAGGCTACA
TTAATAACCATAAAGCATGAACTATTTAAAGAAGCAAGAAAATACCCCCTCCATCAACTTCTTCAAGATG
AATCTTCTTACATTTTCGTAAGTGTTACTCAAGAAGCAGAAAGGGAAGAATTTTTTGATGAAACAAGACG
ACTTTGTGACCTTCGGCTTTTTCAACCCTTTTTAAAAGTAATTGAACCAGTAGGCAACCGTGAAGAAAAG
ATCCTCAATCGAGAAATTGGTTTTGCTATCGGCATGCCAGTGTGTGAATTTGATATGGTTAAAGATCCAG
AAGTACAGGACTTCCGAAGAAATATTCTGAACGTTTGTAAAGAAGCTGTGGATCTTAGGGACCTCAATTC
ACCTCATAGTAGAGCAATGTATGTCTATCCTCCAAATGTAGAATCTTCACCAGAATTGCCAAAGCACATA
TATAATAAATTAGATAAAGGGCAAATAATAGTGGTGATCTGGGTAATAGTTTCTCCAAATAATGACAAGC
AGAAGTATACTCTGAAAATCAACCATGACTGTGTACCAGAACAAGTAATTGCTGAAGCAATCAGGAAAAA
AACTCGAAGTATGTTGCTATCCTCTGAACGACTAAAACTCTGTGTTTTAGAATATCAGGGCAAGTATATT
TTAAAAGTGTGTGGATGTGATGAATACTTCCTAGAAAAATATCCTCTGAGTCAGTATAAGTATATAAGAA
GCTGTATAATGCTTGGGAGGATGCCCAATTTGATGTTGATGGCTAAAGAAAGCCTTTATTCTCAACTGCC
AATGGACTGTTTTACAATGCCATCTTATTCCAGACGCATTTCCACAGCTACACCATATATGAATGGAGAA
ACATCTACAAAATCCCTTTGGGTTATAAATAGTGCACTCAGAATAAAAATTCTTTGTGCAACCTACGTGA
ATGTAAATATTCGAGACATTGATAAGATCTATGTTCGAACAGGTATCTACCATGGAGGAGAACCCTTATG
TGACAATGTGAACACTCAAAGAGTACCTTGTTCCAATCCCAGGTGGAATGAATGGCTGAATTATGATATA
TACATTCCTGATCTTCCTCGTGCTGCTCGACTTTGCCTTTCCATTTGCTCTGTTAAAGGCCGAAAGGGTG
CTAAAGAGGAACACTGTCCATTGGCATGGGGAAATATAAACTTGTTTGATTACACAGACACTCTAGTATC
TGGAAAAATGGCTTTGAATCTTTGGCCAGTACCTCATGGATTAGAAGATTTGCTGAACCCTATTGGTGTT
ACTGGATCAAATCCAAATAAAGAAACTCCATGCTTAGAGTTGGAGTTTGACTGGTTCAGCAGTGTGGTAA
AGTTCCCAGATATGTCAGTGATTGAAGAGCATGCCAATTGGTCTGTATCCCGAGAAGCAGGATTTAGCTA
TTCCCACGCAGGACTGAGTAACAGACTAGCTAGAGACAATGAATTAAGGGAAAATGACAAAGAACAGCTC
AAAGCAATTTCTACACGAGATCCTCTCTCTGGAATCACTGAGCAGGAGAAAGATTTTCTATGGAGTCACA
GACACTATTGTGTAACTATCCCCGAAATTCTACCCAAATTGCTTCTGTCTGTTAAATGGAATTCTAGAGA
TGAAGTAGCCCAGATGTATTGCTTGGTAAAAGATTGGCCTCCAATCAAACCTGAACAGGCTATGGAACTT
CTGGACTGTAATTACCCAGATCCTATGGTTCGAGGTTTTGCTGTTCGGTGCTTGGAAAAATATTTAACAG
ATGACAAACTTTCTCAGTATTTAATTCAGCTAGTACAGGTCCTAAAATATGAACAATATTTGGATAACTT
GCTTGTGAGATTTTTACTGAAGAAAGCATTGACTAATCAAAGGATTGGGCACTTTTTCTTTTGGCATTTA
AAATCTGAGATGCACAATAAAACAGTTAGCCAGAGGTTTGGCCTGCTTTTGGAGTCCTATTGTCGTGCAT
GTGGGATGTATTTGAAGCACCTGAATAGGCAAGTCGAGGCAATGGAAAAGCTCATTAACTTAACTGACAT
TCTCAAACAGGAGAAGAAGGATGAAACACAAAAGGTACAGATGAAGTTTTTAGTTGAGCAAATGAGGCGA
CCAGATTTCATGGATGCTCTACAGGGCTTTCTGTCTCCTCTAAACCCTGCTCATCAACTAGGAAACCTCA
GGCTTGAAGAGTGTCGAATTATGTCCTCTGCAAAAAGGCCACTGTGGTTGAATTGGGAGAACCCAGACAT
CATGTCAGAGTTACTGTTTCAGAACAATGAGATCATCTTTAAAAATGGGGATGATTTACGGCAAGATATG
CTAACACTTCAAATTATTCGTATTATGGAAAATATCTGGCAAAATCAAGGTCTTGATCTTCGAATGTTAC
CTTATGGTTGTCTGTCAATCGGTGACTGTGTGGGACTTATTGAGGTGGTGCGAAATTCTCACACTATTAT
GCAAATTCAGTGCAAAGGCGGCTTGAAAGGTGCACTGCAGTTCAACAGCCACACACTACATCAGTGGCTC
AAAGACAAGAACAAAGGAGAAATATATGATGCAGCCATTGACCTGTTTACACGTTCATGTGCTGGATACT
GTGTAGCTACCTTCATTTTGGGAATTGGAGATCGTCACAATAGTAACATCATGGTGAAAGACGATGGACA
ACTGTTTCATATAGATTTTGGACACTTTTTGGATCACAAGAAGAAAAAATTTGGTTATAAACGAGAACGT
GTGCCATTTGTTTTGACACAGGATTTCTTAATAGTGATTAGTAAAGGAGCCCAAGAATGCACAAAGACAA
GAGAATTTGAGAGGTTTCAGGAGATGTGTTACAAGGCTTATCTAGCTATTCGACAGCATGCCAATCTCTT
CATAAATCTTTTCTCAATGATGCTTGGCTCTGGAATGCCAGAACTACAATCTTTTGATGACATTGCATAC
ATTCGAAAGACCCTAGCCTTAGATAAAACTGAGCAAGAGGCTTTGGAGTATTTCATGAAACAAATGAATG
ATGCACATCATGGTGGCTGGACAACAAAAATGGATTGGATCTTCCACACAATTAAACAGCATGCATTGAA
CTAGAACCCAGCTTTCTTGTACAAAGTGGTGATATCCAATTAACCCTCACTAAAGGTATTGTTGAATGTG
TTTAAAGAGACCCTATAGTGAGTCGTATTACCACCCAACTTTTCTATACAAAGTGGTTGATATCCAGCAC
AGTGGCGGCCGCTCGAGTCTAGAGGGCCCGCGGTTCGAAGGTAAGCCTATCCCTAACCCTCTCCTCGGTC
TCGATTCTACGCGTACCGGTTAGTAATGAGATCCCTCCCCCCCCCCTAACGTTACTGGCCGAAGCCGCTT
GGAATAAGGCCGGTGTGCGTTTGTCTATATGTTATTTTCCACCATATTGCCGTCTTTTGGCAATGTGAGG
GCCCGGAAACCTGGCCCTGTCTTCTTGACGAGCATTCCTAGGGGTCTTTCCCCTCTCGCCAAAGGAATGC
AAGGTCTGTTGAATGTCGTGAAGGAAGCAGTTCCTCTGGAAGCTTCTTGAAGACAAACAACGTCTGTAGC
GACCCTTTGCAGGCAGCGGAACCCCCCACCTGGCGACAGGTGCCTCTGCGGCCAAAAGCCACGTGTATAA
GATACACCTGCAAAGGCGGCACAACCCCAGTGCCACGTTGTGAGTTGGATAGTTGTGGAAAGAGTCAAAT
GGCTCTCCTCAAGCGTATTCAACAAGGGGCTGAAGGATGCCCAGAAGGTACCCCATTGTATGGGATCTGA
TCTGGGGCCTCGGTGCACATGCTTTACATGTGTTTAGTCGAGGTTAAAAAAACGTCTAGGCCCCCCGAAC
CACGGGGACGTGGTTTTCCTTTGAAAAACACGATGATAATATGGCCACACATATGACCGAGTACAAGCCC
ACGGTGCGCCTCGCCACCCGCGACGACGTCCCCAGGGCCGTACGCACCCTCGCCGCCGCGTTCGCCGACT
ACCCCGCCACGCGCCACACCGTCGATCCGGACCGCCACATCGAGCGGGTCACCGAGCTGCAAGAACTCTT
CCTCACGCGCGTCGGGCTCGACATCGGCAAGGTGTGGGTCGCGGACGACGGCGCCGCGGTGGCGGTCTGG
ACCACGCCGGAGAGCGTCGAAGCGGGGGCGGTGTTCGCCGAGATCGGCCCGCGCATGGCCGAGTTGAGCG
GTTCCCGGCTGGCCGCGCAGCAACAGATGGAAGGCCTCCTGGCGCCGCACCGGCCCAAGGAGCCCGCGTG
GTTCCTGGCCACCGTCGGCGTCTCGCCCGACCACCAGGGCAAGGGTCTGGGCAGCGCCGTCGTGCTCCCC
GGAGTGGAGGCGGCCGAGCGCGCCGGGGTGCCCGCCTTCCTGGAGACCTCCGCGCCCCGCAACCTCCCCT
TCTACGAGCGGCTCGGCTTCACCGTCACCGCCGACGTCGAGGTGCCCGAAGGACCGCGCACCTGGTGCAT
GACCCGCAAGCCCGGTGCCTAAATCGATAGATCCTAATCAACCTCTGGATTACAAAATTTGTGAAAGATT
GACTGGTATTCTTAACTATGTTGCTCCTTTTACGCTATGTGGATACGCTGCTTTAATGCCTTTGTATCAT
GCTATTGCTTCCCGTATGGCTTTCATTTTCTCCTCCTTGTATAAATCCTGGTTGCTGTCTCTTTATGAGG
AGTTGTGGCCCGTTGTCAGGCAACGTGGCGTGGTGTGCACTGTGTTTGCTGACGCAACCCCCACTGGTTG
GGGCATTGCCACCACCTGTCAGCTCCTTTCCGGGACTTTCGCTTTCCCCCTCCCTATTGCCACGGCGGAA
CTCATCGCCGCCTGCCTTGCCCGCTGCTGGACAGGGGCTCGGCTGTTGGGCACTGACAATTCCGTGGTGT
TGTCGGGGAAATCATCGTCCTTTCCTTGGCTGCTCGCCTGTGTTGCCACCTGGATTCTGCGCGGGACGTC
CTTCTGCTACGTCCCTTCGGCCCTCAATCCAGCGGACCTTCCTTCCCGCGGCCTGCTGCCGGCTCTGCGG
CCTCTTCCGCGTCTTCGCCTTCGCCCTCAGACGAGTCGGATCTCCCTTTGGGCCGCCTCCCCGCCTGAGA
TCCTTTAAGACCAATGACTTACAAGGCAGCTGTAGATCTTAGCCACTTTTTAAAAGAAAAGGGGGGACTG
GAAGGGCTAATTCACTCCCAACGAAGACAAGATCTGCTTTTTGCTTGTACTGGGTCTCTCTGGTTAGACC
AGATCTGAGCCTGGGAGCTCTCTGGCTAACTAGGGAACCCACTGCTTAAGCCTCAATAAAGCTTGCCTTG
AGTGCTTCAAGTAGTGTGTGCCCGTCTGTTGTGTGACTCTGGTAACTAGAGATCCCTCAGACCCTTTTAG
TCAGTGTGGAAAATCTCTAGCAGTAGTAGTTCATGTCATCTTATTATTCAGTATTTATAACTTGCAAAGA
AATGAATATCAGAGAGTGAGAGGCCCGGGTTAATTAAGGAAAGGGCTAGATCATTCTTGAAGACGAAAGG
GCCTCGTGATACGCCTATTTTTATAGGTTAATGTCATGATAATAATGGTTTCTTAGACGTCAGGTGGCAC
TTTTCGGGGAAATGTGCGCGGAACCCCTATTTGTTTATTTTTCTAAATACATTCAAATATGTATCCGCTC
ATGAGACAATAACCCTGATAAATGCTTCAATAATATTGAAAAAGGAAGAGTATGAGTATTCAACATTTCC
GTGTCGCCCTTATTCCCTTTTTTGCGGCATTTTGCCTTCCTGTTTTTGCTCACCCAGAAACGCTGGTGAA
AGTAAAAGATGCTGAAGATCAGTTGGGTGCACGAGTGGGTTACATCGAACTGGATCTCAACAGCGGTAAG
ATCCTTGAGAGTTTTCGCCCCGAAGAACGTTTTCCAATGATGAGCACTTTTAAAGTTCTGCTATGTGGCG
CGGTATTATCCCGTGTTGACGCCGGGCAAGAGCAACTCGGTCGCCGCATACACTATTCTCAGAATGACTT
GGTTGAGTACTCACCAGTCACAGAAAAGCATCTTACGGATGGCATGACAGTAAGAGAATTATGCAGTGCT
GCCATAACCATGAGTGATAACACTGCGGCCAACTTACTTCTGACAACGATCGGAGGACCGAAGGAGCTAA
CCGCTTTTTTGCACAACATGGGGGATCATGTAACTCGCCTTGATCGTTGGGAACCGGAGCTGAATGAAGC
CATACCAAACGACGAGCGTGACACCACGATGCCTGTAGCAATGGCAACAACGTTGCGCAAACTATTAACT
GGCGAACTACTTACTCTAGCTTCCCGGCAACAATTAATAGACTGGATGGAGGCGGATAAAGTTGCAGGAC
CACTTCTGCGCTCGGCCCTTCCGGCTGGCTGGTTTATTGCTGATAAATCTGGAGCCGGTGAGCGTGGGTC
TCGCGGTATCATTGCAGCACTGGGGCCAGATGGTAAGCCCTCCCGTATCGTAGTTATCTACACGACGGGG
AGTCAGGCAACTATGGATGAACGAAATAGACAGATCGCTGAGATAGGTGCCTCACTGATTAAGCATTGGT
AACTGTCAGACCAAGTTTACTCATATATACTTTAGATTGATTTAAAACTTCATTTTTAATTTAAAAGGAT
CTAGGTGAAGATCCTTTTTGATAATCTCATGACCAAAATCCCTTAACGTGAGTTTTCGTTCCACTGAGCG
TCAGACCCCGTAGAAAAGATCAAAGGATCTTCTTGAGATCCTTTTTTTCTGCGCGTAATCTGCTGCTTGC
AAACAAAAAAACCACCGCTACCAGCGGTGGTTTGTTTGCCGGATCAAGAGCTACCAACTCTTTTTCCGAA
GGTAACTGGCTTCAGCAGAGCGCAGATACCAAATACTGTTCTTCTAGTGTAGCCGTAGTTAGGCCACCAC
TTCAAGAACTCTGTAGCACCGCCTACATACCTCGCTCTGCTAATCCTGTTACCAGTGGCTGCTGCCAGTG
GCGATAAGTCGTGTCTTACCGGGTTGGACTCAAGACGATAGTTACCGGATAAGGCGCAGCGGTCGGGCTG
AACGGGGGGTTCGTGCACACAGCCCAGCTTGGAGCGAACGACCTACACCGAACTGAGATACCTACAGCGT
GAGCTATGAGAAAGCGCCACGCTTCCCGAAGGGAGAAAGGCGGACAGGTATCCGGTAAGCGGCAGGGTCG
GAACAGGAGAGCGCACGAGGGAGCTTCCAGGGGGAAACGCCTGGTATCTTTATAGTCCTGTCGGGTTTCG
CCACCTCTGACTTGAGCGTCGATTTTTGTGATGCTCGTCAGGGGGGCGGAGCCTATGGAAAAACGCCAGC
AACGCGGCCTTTTTACGGTTCCTGGCCTTTTGCTGGCCTTTTGCTCACATGTTCTTTCCTGCGTTATCCC
CTGATTCTGTGGATAACCGTATTACCGCCTTTGAGTGAGCTGATACCGCTCGCCGCAGCCGAACGACCGA
GCGCAGCGAGTCAGTGAGCGAGGAAGCGGAAGAGCGCCCAATACGCAAACCGCCTCTCCCCGCGCGTTGG
CCGATTCATTAATGCAGCAAGCTCATGGCTGACTAATTTTTTTTATTTATGCAGAGGCCGAGGCCGCCTC
GGCCTCTGAGCTATTCCAGAAGTAGTGAGGAGGCTTTTTTGGAGGCCTAGGCTTTTGCAAAAAGCTCCCC
GTGGCACGACAGGTTTCCCGACTGGAAAGCGGGCAGTGAGCGCAACGCAATTAATGTGAGTTAGCTCACT
CATTAGGCACCCCAGGCTTTACACTTTATGCTTCCGGCTCGTATGTTGTGTGGAATTGTGAGCGGATAAC
AATTTCACACAGGAAACAGCTATGACATGATTACGAATTTCACAAATAAAGCATTTTTTTCACTGCATTC
TAGTTGTGGTTTGTCCAAACTCATCAATGTATCTTATCATGTCTGGATCAACTGGATAACTCAAGCTAAC
CAAAATCATCCCAAACTTCCCACCCCATACCCTATTACCACTGCCAATTACCTGTGGTTTCATTTACTCT
AAACCTGTGATTCCTCTGAATTATTTTCATTTTAAAGAAATTGTATTTGTTAAATATGTACTACAAACTT
AGTAGT
Features (pLannotate 1.2.2; 30 found; start..end, strand, type, name):
    377..634     +  LTR            5' LTR (truncated): truncated 5' long terminal repeat (LTR) from HIV-1
    681..806     +  misc_feature   HIV-1 Ψ: packaging signal of human immunodeficiency virus type 1
    790..1128    +  CDS            HIV-1 gag (fragment): gag protein from human immunodeficiency virus 1; gag
   1303..1536    +  misc_feature   RRE: The Rev response element (RRE) of HIV-1 allows for Rev-dependent mRNA export from the nucleus to the cytoplasm.
   1913..2013    +  CDS            Rev (fragment): human immunodeficiency virus 1 (HIV-1) Rev protein; rev; enhances nuclear export of unspliced and incompletely spliced viral mRNAs
   2058..2175    +  misc_feature   cPPT/CTS: central polypurine tract and central termination sequence of HIV-1
   2223..3401    +  promoter       EF-1α promoter: strong constitutive promoter for human elongation factor EF-1α
   3422..3442    +  protein_bind   attB1: mutant version of attB; core recombination site for the Gateway® BP reaction BP Clonase™
   3448..6651    +  CDS            PIK3CA: PK3CA_HUMAN - Experimental evidence at protein level: Swiss-Prot protein existence level 1. Phosphoinositide-3-kinase (PI3K) phosphorylates phosphatidylinositol (PI) and its phosphorylated derivatives at position 3 of the inositol ring to produce 3-phosphoinositides (PubMed:15135396, PubMed:23936502, PubMed:28676499). Uses ATP and PtdIns(4,5)P2 (phosphatidylinositol 4,5-bisphosphate) to generate phosphatidylinositol 3,4,5-trisphosphate (PIP3) (PubMed:15135396, PubMed:28676499). PIP3 plays a key role by recruiting PH domain- containing proteins to the membrane, including AKT1 and PDPK1, activat
   6656..6680    -  protein_bind   attB2: mutant version of attB; recombination site for the Gateway® BP reaction BP Clonase™
   6688..6706    +  promoter       T3 promoter: promoter for bacteriophage T3 RNA polymerase
   6732..6750    -  promoter       T7 promoter: promoter for bacteriophage T7 RNA polymerase
   6756..6774    -  protein_bind   attB4 (fragment): mutant version of attB; core recombination site for the Gateway® BP reaction BP Clonase™
   6830..6871    +  CDS            V5 tag: epitope tag from simian virus 5
   6997..7459    +  misc_feature   IRES: internal ribosome entry site (IRES) of the encephalomyocarditis virus (EMCV)
   7473..8070    +  CDS            PuroR (fragment): puromycin N-acetyltransferase; pac from Streptomyces; confers resistance to puromycin
   8086..8674    +  misc_feature   WPRE: woodchuck hepatitis virus posttranscriptional regulatory element
   8682..8747    +  CDS            nef (fragment): NEF_HV1Z2 - Experimental evidence at protein level: Swiss-Prot protein existence level 1. Extracellular Nef protein targets CD4(+) T-lymphocytes for apoptosis by interacting with CXCR4 surface receptors. From Human immunodeficiency virus type 1 group M subtype D (isolate Z2/CDC-Z34) (HIV-1).
   8749..8982    +  LTR            3' LTR (ΔU3): self-inactivating 3' long terminal repeat (LTR) from HIV-1
   9187..9291    +  promoter       AmpR promoter: bla
   9292..10152   +  CDS            AmpR: β-lactamase; bla; confers resistance to ampicillin, carbenicillin, and related antibiotics
  10323..10911   +  rep_origin     ori: high-copy-number ColE1/pMB1/pBR322/pUC origin of replication
  11094..11148   +  CDS            lacI (fragment): lac repressor; lacI; The lac repressor binds to the lac operator to inhibit transcription in E. coli. This inhibition can be relieved by adding lactose or isopropyl-β-D-thiogalactopyranoside (IPTG).
  11154..11247   +  rep_origin     SV40 ori (fragment): SV40 origin of replication
  11272..11309   +  CDS            lacI (fragment): lac repressor; lacI; The lac repressor binds to the lac operator to inhibit transcription in E. coli. This inhibition can be relieved by adding lactose or isopropyl-β-D-thiogalactopyranoside (IPTG).
  11322..11343   +  protein_bind   CAP binding site: CAP binding activates transcription in the presence of cAMP. E. coli catabolite activator protein
  11358..11388   +  promoter       lac promoter: promoter for the E. coli lac operon
  11392..11414   +  protein_bind   lac operator (fragment): The lac repressor binds to the lac operator to inhibit transcription in E. coli. This inhibition can be relieved by adding lactose or isopropyl-β-D-thiogalactopyranoside (IPTG). lac repressor encoded by lacI
  11446..11529   +  polyA_signal   SV40 poly(A) signal (fragment): SV40 polyadenylation signal
  11696..329     +  CDS            nef (fragment) (across the origin): NEF_HV1BR - Experimental evidence at protein level: Swiss-Prot protein existence level 1. Extracellular Nef protein targets CD4(+) T-lymphocytes for apoptosis by interacting with CXCR4 surface receptors (PubMed:14990729). From Human immunodeficiency virus type 1 group M subtype B (isolate BRU/LAI) (HIV-1).
