[The description below was written by a language model from this plasmid's Addgene catalogue record and pLannotate feature annotations shown in this document.]
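Description:
pHAGE-PIK3CA-E542G is an HIV-1-based lentiviral expression plasmid of about 11.7 kb, built on the pHAGE backbone, that delivers a mutant allele of human PIK3CA, the p110-alpha catalytic subunit of phosphoinositide 3-kinase, into mammalian cells. It is maintained in E. coli through a high-copy ColE1/pUC-type origin and selected with ampicillin via the bla gene. The viral portion contains a truncated 5' LTR, the Ψ packaging signal with a short gag fragment, the Rev response element, the cPPT/CTS, and a ΔU3 self-inactivating 3' LTR. The genome can therefore be packaged when helper functions are supplied in trans, but the integrated provirus lacks LTR promoter activity.

Between the LTRs, the strong constitutive EF-1α promoter drives the PIK3CA open reading frame carrying the E542G substitution. The insert is flanked by attB1 and attB2 sites, consistent with its introduction by Gateway recombination. Downstream lie short T3 and T7 promoter sequences, an attB4 fragment and a V5 epitope tag. The V5 tag is separated from the coding sequence by these elements, and the record does not indicate whether it is fused in frame to the kinase. An EMCV IRES then directs translation of puromycin N-acetyltransferase from the same transcript, so transduced cells can be selected with puromycin, and a WPRE enhances transcript expression. Fragments of nef, lacI, the lac promoter region, the SV40 origin and the SV40 poly(A) signal are backbone remnants.

The plasmid comes from a collection made for systematic functional annotation of somatic cancer mutations. It is suited to stable expression of this PIK3CA variant to assess its effect on PI3K signalling and cell phenotype.
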