Addgene plasmid #116478: pHAGE-PIK3CA-E542G
Purpose: Lentiviral expression of PIK3CA E542G
Depositing lab: Gordon Mills & Kenneth Scott. Publication: Systematic Functional Annotation of Somatic Mutations in Cancer. Ng PK, Li J, Jeong KJ, Shao S, Chen H, Tsang YH, Sengupta S, Wang Z, Bhavana VH, Tran R, Soewito S, Minussi DC, Moreno D, Kong K, Dogruluk T, Lu H, Gao J, Tokheim C, Zhou DC, Johnson AM, Zeng J, Ip CKM, Ju Z, Wester M, Yu S, Li Y, Vellano CP, Schultz N, Karchin R, Ding L, Lu Y, Cheung LWT, Chen K, Shaw KR, Meric-Bernstam F, Scott KL, Yi S, Sahni N, Liang H, Mills GB. Cancer Cell. 2018 Mar 12;33(3):450-462.e10. doi: 10.1016/j.ccell.2018.01.021. PubMed 29533785.
Backbone
  Vector backbone: pHAGE
  Vector type: Lentiviral
Growth in bacteria
  Bacterial resistance: Ampicillin, 100 μg/mL
  Growth temperature: 37°C
  Growth strain: Stbl3
  Copy number: High Copy
Gene/Insert
  Gene/Insert name: PIK3CA
  Species: H. sapiens (human)
  Mutation: E542G
  Entrez Gene: PIK3CA (a.k.a. CCM4, CLAPO, CLOVE, CWS5, HMH, MCAP, MCM, MCMTC, PI3K, PI3K-alpha, p110-alpha)
  Cloning method: Gateway Cloning
Terms and licenses: Academic/Nonprofit Terms; Industry Terms: Not Available to Industry
How to cite: pHAGE-PIK3CA-E542G was a gift from Gordon Mills & Kenneth Scott (Addgene plasmid # 116478)
