>Addgene plasmid #116478 | pHAGE-PIK3CA-E542G | depositor partial sequence | sequence record 219352 | insert
ATGCCTCCACGACCATCATCAGGTGAACTGTGGGGCATCCACTTGATGCCCCCAAGAATCCTAGTAGAAT
GTTTACTACCAAATGGAATGATAGTGACTTTAGAATGCCTCCGTGAGGCTACATTAATAACCATAAAGCA
TGAACTATTTAAAGAAGCAAGAAAATACCCCCTCCATCAACTTCTTCAAGATGAATCTTCTTACATTTTC
GTAAGTGTTACTCAAGAAGCAGAAAGGGAAGAATTTTTTGATGAAACAAGACGACTTTGTGACCTTCGGC
TTTTTCAACCCTTTTTAAAAGTAATTGAACCAGTAGGCAACCGTGAAGAAAAGATCCTCAATCGAGAAAT
TGGTTTTGCTATCGGCATGCCAGTGTGTGAATTTGATATGGTTAAAGATCCAGAAGTACAGGACTTCCGA
AGAAATATTCTGAACGTTTGTAAAGAAGCTGTGGATCTTAGGGACCTCAATTCACCTCATAGTAGAGCAA
TGTATGTCTATCCTCCAAATGTAGAATCTTCACCAGAATTGCCAAAGCACATATATAATAAATTAGATAA
AGGGCAAATAATAGTGGTGATCTGGGTAATAGTTTCTCCAAATAATGACAAGCAGAAGTATACTCTGAAA
ATCAACCATGACTGTGTACCAGAACAAGTAATTGCTGAAGCAATCAGGAAAAAAACTCGAAGTATGTTGC
TATCCTCTGAACAACTAAAACTCTGTGTTTTAGAATATCAGGGCAAGTATATTTTAAAAGTGTGTGGATG
TGATGAATACTTCCTAGAAAAATATCCTCTGAGTCAGTATAAGTATATAAGAAGCTGTATAATGCTTGGG
AGGATGCCCAATTTGATGTTGATGGCTAAAGAAAGCCTTTATTCTCAACTGCCAATGGACTGTTTTACAA
TGCCATCTTATTCCAGACGCATTTCCACAGCTACACCATATATGAATGGAGAAACATCTACAAAATCCCT
TTGGGTTATAAATAGTGCACTCAGAATAAAAATTCTTTGTGCAACCTACGTGAATGTAAATATTCGAGAC
ATTGATAAGATCTATGTTCGAACAGGTATCTACCATGGAGGAGAACCCTTATGTGACAATGTGAACACTC
AAAGAGTACCTTGTTCCAATCCCAGGTGGAATGAATGGCTGAATTATGATATATACATTCCTGATCTTCC
TCGTGCTGCTCGACTTTGCCTTTCCATTTGCTCTGTTAAAGGCCGAAAGGGTGCTAAAGAGGAACACTGT
CCATTGGCATGGGGAAATATAAACTTGTTTGATTACACAGACACTCTAGTATCTGGAAAAATGGCTTTGA
ATCTTTGGCCAGTACCTCATGGATTAGAAGATTTGCTGAACCCTATTGGTGTTACTGGATCAAATCCAAA
TAAAGAAACTCCATGCTTAGAGTTGGAGTTTGACTGGTTCAGCAGTGTGGTAAAGTTCCCAGATATGTCA
GTGATTGAAGAGCATGCCAATTGGTCTGTATCCCGAGAAGCAGGATTTAGCTATTCCCACGCAGGACTGA
GTAACAGACTAGCTAGAGACAATGAATTAAGGGAAAATGACAAAGAACAGCTCAAAGCAATTTCTACACG
AGATCCTCTCTCTGGAATCACTGAGCAGGAGAAAGATTTTCTATGGAGTCACAGACACTATTGTGTAACT
ATCCCCGAAATTCTACCCAAATTGCTTCTGTCTGTTAAATGGAATTCTAGAGATGAAGTAGCCCAGATGT
ATTGCTTGGTAAAAGATTGGCCTCCAATCAAACCTGAACAGGCTATGGAACTTCTGGACTGTAATTACCC
AGATCCTATGGTTCGAGGTTTTGCTGTTCGGTGCTTGGAAAAATATTTAACAGATGACAAACTTTCTCAG
TATTTAATTCAGCTAGTACAGGTCCTAAAATATGAACAATATTTGGATAACTTGCTTGTGAGATTTTTAC
TGAAGAAAGCATTGACTAATCAAAGGATTGGGCACTTTTTCTTTTGGCATTTAAAATCTGAGATGCACAA
TAAAACAGTTAGCCAGAGGTTTGGCCTGCTTTTGGAGTCCTATTGTCGTGCATGTGGGATGTATTTGAAG
CACCTGAATAGGCAAGTCGAGGCAATGGAAAAGCTCATTAACTTAACTGACATTCTCAAACAGGAGAAGA
AGGATGAAACACAAAAGGTACAGATGAAGTTTTTAGTTGAGCAAATGAGGCGACCAGATTTCATGGATGC
TCTACAGGGCTTTCTGTCTCCTCTAAACCCTGCTCATCAACTAGGAAACCTCAGGCTTGAAGAGTGTCGA
ATTATGTCCTCTGCAAAAAGGCCACTGTGGTTGAATTGGGAGAACCCAGACATCATGTCAGAGTTACTGT
TTCAGAACAATGAGATCATCTTTAAAAATGGGGATGATTTACGGCAAGATATGCTAACACTTCAAATTAT
TCGTATTATGGAAAATATCTGGCAAAATCAAGGTCTTGATCTTCGAATGTTACCTTATGGTTGTCTGTCA
ATCGGTGACTGTGTGGGACTTATTGAGGTGGTGCGAAATTCTCACACTATTATGCAAATTCAGTGCAAAG
GCGGCTTGAAAGGTGCACTGCAGTTCAACAGCCACACACTACATCAGTGGCTCAAAGACAAGAACAAAGG
AGAAATATATGATGCAGCCATTGACCTGTTTACACGTTCATGTGCTGGATACTGTGTAGCTACCTTCATT
TTGGGAATTGGAGATCGTCACAATAGTAACATCATGGTGAAAGACGATGGACAACTGTTTCATATAGATT
TTGGACACTTTTTGGATCACAAGAAGAAAAAATTTGGTTATAAACGAGAACGTGTGCCATTTGTTTTGAC
ACAGGATTTCTTAATAGTGATTAGTAAAGGAGCCCAAGAATGCACAAAGACAAGAGAATTTGAGAGGTTT
CAGGAGATGTGTTACAAGGCTTATCTAGCTATTCGACAGCATGCCAATCTCTTCATAAATCTTTTCTCAA
TGATGCTTGGCTCTGGAATGCCAGAACTACAATCTTTTGATGACATTGCATACATTCGAAAGACCCTAGC
CTTAGATAAAACTGAGCAAGAGGCTTTGGAGTATTTCATGAAACAAATGAATGATGCACATCATGGTGGC
TGGACAACAAAAATGGATTGGATCTTCCACACAATTAAACAGCATGCATTGAACTGA
